>Addgene plasmid #241002 | pCMVp_eGFP | addgene full sequence | sequence record 479509 | Addgene NGS Result
TCATGACCAAAATCCCTTAACGTGAGTTTTCGTTCCACTGAGCGTCAGACCCCGTAGAAAAGATCAAAGG
ATCTTCTTGAGATCCTTTTTTTCTGCGCGTAATCTGCTGCTTGCAAACAAAAAAACCACCGCTACCAGCG
GTGGTTTGTTTGCCGGATCAAGAGCTACCAACTCTTTTTCCGAAGGTAACTGGCTTCAGCAGAGCGCAGA
TACCAAATACTGTTCTTCTAGTGTAGCCGTAGTTAGGCCACCACTTCAAGAACTCTGTAGCACCGCCTAC
ATACCTCGCTCTGCTAATCCTGTTACCAGTGGCTGCTGCCAGTGGCGATAAGTCGTGTCTTACCGGGTTG
GACTCAAGACGATAGTTACCGGATAAGGCGCAGCGGTCGGGCTGAACGGGGGGTTCGTGCACACAGCCCA
GCTTGGAGCGAACGACCTACACCGAACTGAGATACCTACAGCGTGAGCTATGAGAAAGCGCCACGCTTCC
CGAAGGGAGAAAGGCGGACAGGTATCCGGTAAGCGGCAGGGTCGGAACAGGAGAGCGCACGAGGGAGCTT
CCAGGGGGAAACGCCTGGTATCTTTATAGTCCTGTCGGGTTTCGCCACCTCTGACTTGAGCGTCGATTTT
TGTGATGCTCGTCAGGGGGGCGGAGCCTATGGAAAAACGCCAGCAACGCGGCCTTTTTACGGTTCCTGGC
CTTTTGCTGGCCTTTTGCTCACATGTTCTTTCCTGCGTTATCCCCTGATTCTGTGGATAACCGTATTACC
GCCTTTGAGTGAGCTGATACCGCTCGCCGCAGCCGAACGACCGAGCGCAGCGAGTCAGTGAGCGAGGAAG
CGGAAGAGCGCCCAATACGCAAACCGCCTCTCCCCGCGCGTTGGCCGATTCATTAATGCAGCTGCGCGCT
CGCTCGCTCACTGAGGCCGCCCGGGCAAAGCCCGGGCGTCGGGCGACCTTTGGTCGCCCGGCCTCAGTGA
GCGAGCGAGCGCGCAGAGAGGGAGTGGCCAACTCCATCACTAGGGGTTCCTTGTAGTTAATGATTAACCC
GCCATGCTACTTATCTACGATGGACATTCTGCCATTGTGATTACTACGGTTTGGATTCCTGGGGCCAAGG
GGCCGTCGTCACCGTCTCCTCAGGTAAGAATGGCCACTCTAGAGCCTTTGTTTTCTGCTATTGCCTGTGG
GGTTTTCTGAGCATTGCAGGCTGGTCCTCGGGACATGTTCCAAGGGCACCTGGGCGGACTGGCCAGGAAG
GGACGGGCACTGGGGTGCCTTGGGGATCTGGGAGCCTCTGTGGATTTTCCGATGCCTTTGGAAAATGGGA
CTTAGGTTGGATGTGTCTGATGGAGTAACTGAGCCTGGGGGCTTGGGGAGCCACATTTGGACGAGATGCC
AGAGCAAACCAGGGGTCTTAGTGATGGCTGAGGAATGTGTCTCAGGTGCGGTGTCTGTAGGACTGCAAGA
TCGCTGCACACACAGCGAATCATGAAACATTATCTTTAGAATTATGAGCGTTACATAACTTACGGTAAGA
GGCCCGCCTGGCTGACCGCCCAACGACCCCCGCCCATTGACGTCAATAATGACGTATGTTTCCATAGTAA
CGCCAATAGGGACTTTCCATTGACGTCAATGGGTGGAGTATTTACGGTAAACTGCCCACTTAGTCATCGC
TATTACCATGGTGATGCGGTTTTGGCAGTACATCAATGGGCGTGGATAGCGGTTTGACTCACGGGGATTT
CCAAGTCTCCACCCCATTGACGTCAATGGGAGTTTGTTTTGGCACCAAAACCAACGGGACTTTCCAAAAT
GTCGTAACAACTCCGCCCCATTGACGCAAATGGGCGGTAGGCGTGTACGGGTCTATATAAGCAGAGCTGG
TTTAGTGAACCGTCAGATCCGCTAGCGCTACCGGTCGCAAGAACATGGTGAGCAAGGGCGAGGAGCTGTT
CACCGGGGTGGTGCCCATCCTGGTCGAGCTGGACGGCGACGTAAACGGCCACAAGTTCAGCGTGTCCGGC
GAGGGCGAGGGCGATGCCACCTACGGCAAGCTGACCCTGAAGTTCATCTGCACCACCGGCAAGCTGCCCG
TGCCCTGGCCCACCCTCGTGACCACCCTGACCTACGGCGTGCAGTGCTTCAGCCGCTACCCCGACCACAT
GAAGCAGCACGACTTCTTCAAGTCCGCCATGCCCGAAGGCTACGTCCAGGAGCGCACCATCTTCTTCAAG
GACGACGGCAACTACAAGACCCGCGCCGAGGTGAAGTTCGAGGGCGACACCCTGGTGAACCGCATCGAGC
TGAAGGGCATCGACTTCAAGGAGGACGGCAACATCCTGGGGCACAAGCTGGAGTACAACTACAACAGCCA
CAACGTCTATATCATGGCCGACAAGCAGAAGAACGGCATCAAGGTGAACTTCAAGATCCGCCACAACATC
GAGGACGGCAGCGTGCAGCTCGCCGACCACTACCAGCAGAACACCCCCATCGGCGACGGCCCCGTGCTGC
TGCCCGACAACCACTACCTGAGCACCCAGTCCGCCCTGAGCAAAGACCCCAACGAGAAGCGCGATCACAT
GGTCCTGCTGGAGTTCGTGACCGCCGCCGGGATCACTCTCGGCATGGACGAGCTGTACAAGTAAAGCGGC
CGCGGGGATCCAGACATGATAAGATACATTGATGAGTTTGGACAAACCACAACTAGAATGCAGTGAAAAA
AATGCTTTATTTGTGAAATTTGTGATGCTATTGCTTTATTTGTAACCATTATAAGCTGCAATAAACAAGT
TAACAACAACAATTGCATTCATTTTATGTTTCAGGTTCAGGGGGAGGTGTGGGAGGTTTTTTTCTAGAGT
GCGCTGTGTGCCAACCTGCATCTTAAATTCTTTGTTGGCTGGAAAGAGAACTGTCAGAGTGGGTGAATCC
AGCCAGGACGGATGCGTAGCCTTGGTCTTGATGAGAGCAGGGTCGGGGCACGGGTAGTCCAGAAAGGGTG
GCTGCTGTCCTGACAGAGGCTTAGGGAGGCCACAGGAGCTCAGTGCCCTGAAGTTGGTTTCCAAGAGAAA
AGGATTGTTCATCTTAAGAGGCGTGCTTATTAAATGTTAAAAGACAGGATATGTTTGAAGTGGCTCCAGA
GAAAAATGGTTAAGACAATTATGACTTAAAAATGTGAAAGATTTTGAAGTATATTAATTTTTTTAACTGT
CTAAGTATTTGAAATTCTTATCATTTGATTAACACCCATGAGTGGTATGTCTCTGGAATTAGGGCCAAAG
TAAGTTTAGCTAAGAAATACTAGCACAGGTAGATAAGTAGCATGGCGGGTTAATCATTAACTACAAGGAA
CCCCTAGTGATGGAGTTGGCCACTCCCTCTCTGCGCGCTCGCTCGCTCACTGAGGCCGGGCGACCAAAGG
TCGCCCGACGCCCGGGCTTTGCCCGGGCGGCCTCAGTGAGCGAGCGAGCGCGCAGCTGGCGTAATAGCGA
AGAGGCCCGCACCGATCGCCCTTCCCAACAGTTGCGCAGCCTGAATGGCGAATGGCGATTCC
[38 nt withheld, positions 3563-3600]
C
[378 nt withheld, positions 3602-3979]
C
[91 nt withheld, positions 3981-4071]
A
[49 nt withheld, positions 4073-4121]
CCTTTGACGTTGGAGTCCACGTTCTTT
[37 nt withheld, positions 4149-4185]
ACCCTATCTCGGTCTATTCTTTTGATTTATAAGGGATTTTGCCGATTTCGGCCTATTGGTTAAAAAATGA
GCTGATTTAACAAAAATTTAACGCGAATTTTAACAAAATATTAACGCTTACAATTTAAATATTTGCTTAT
ACAATCT
[100 nt withheld, positions 4333-4432]
CTCAGGCAATGACCTGATAGCCTTTGTAG
[55 nt withheld, positions 4462-4516]
AAATATCATATTGAT
[44 nt withheld, positions 4532-4575]
ACCTACACATTACTCA
[44 nt withheld, positions 4592-4635]
TTGCGTTGAAATAAAGGCTTCTCCC
[83 nt withheld, positions 4661-4743]
TTCTTTGCCTTGCCTGTATGATTTATTGGATGTTGGAATCGCCTGATGCGGTATTTTCTCCTTACGCATC
TGTGCGGTATTTCACACCGCATATGGTGCACTCTCAGTACAATCTGCTCTGATGCCGCATAGTTAAGCCA
GCCCCGACACCCGCCAACACCCGCTGACGCGCCCTGACGGGCTTGTCTGCTCCCGGCATCCGCTTACAGA
CAAGCTGTGACCGTCTCCGGGAGCTGCATGTGTCAGAGGTTTTCACCGTCATCACCGAAACGCGCGAGAC
GAAAGGGCCTCGTGATACGCCTATTTTTATAGGTTAATGTCATGATAATAATGGTTTCTTAGACGTCAGG
TGGCACTTTTCGGGGAAATGTGCGCGGAACCCCTATTTGTTTATTTTTCTAAATACATTCAAATATGTAT
CCGCTCATGAGACAATAACCCTGATAAATGCTTCAATAATATTGAAAAAGGAAGAGTATGAGTATTCAAC
ATTTCCGTGTCGCCCTTATTCCCTTTTTTGCGGCATTTTGCCTTCCTGTTTTTGCTCACCCAGAAACGCT
GGTGAAAGTAAAAGATGCTGAAGATCAGTTGGGTGCACGAGTGGGTTACATCGAACTGGATCTCAACAGC
GGTAAGATCCTTGAGAGTTTTCGCCCCGAAGAACGTTTTCCAATGATGAGCACTTTTAAAGTTCTGCTAT
GTGGCGCGGTATTATCCCGTATTGACGCCGGGCAAGAGCAACTCGGTCGCCGCATACACTATTCTCAGAA
TGACTTGGTTGAGTACTCACCAGTCACAGAAAAGCATCTTACGGATGGCATGACAGTAAGAGAATTATGC
AGTGCTGCCATAACCATGAGTGATAACACTGCGGCCAACTTACTTCTGACAACGATCGGAGGACCGAAGG
AGCTAACCGCTTTTTTGCACAACATGGGGGATCATGTAACTCGCCTTGATCGTTGGGAACCGGAGCTGAA
TGAAGCCATACCAAACGACGAGCGTGACACCACGATGCCTGTAGCAATGGCAACAACGTTGCGCAAACTA
TTAACTGGCGAACTACTTACTCTAGCTTCCCGGCAACAATTAATAGACTGGATGGAGGCGGATAAAGTTG
CAGGACCACTTCTGCGCTCGGCCCTTCCGGCTGGCTGGTTTATTGCTGATAAATCTGGAGCCGGTGAGCG
TGGGTCTCGCGGTATCATTGCAGCACTGGGGCCAGATGGTAAGCCCTCCCGTATCGTAGTTATCTACACG
ACGGGGAGTCAGGCAACTATGGATGAACGAAATAGACAGATCGCTGAGATAGGTGCCTCACTGATTAAGC
ATTGGTAACTGTCAGACCAAGTTTACTCATATATACTTTAGATTGATTTAAAACTTCATTTTTAATTTAA
AAGGATCTAGGTGAAGATCCTTTTTGATAATC
Features (pLannotate 1.2.2; 17 found; start..end, strand, type, name):
     77..665     +  rep_origin     ori: high-copy-number ColE1/pMB1/pBR322/pUC origin of replication
    848..904     +  CDS            lacI (fragment): lac repressor; lacI; The lac repressor binds to the lac operator to inhibit transcription in E. coli. This inhibition can be relieved by adding lactose or isopropyl-β-D-thiogalactopyranoside (IPTG).
    898..1031    -  repeat_region  AAV2 ITR: inverted terminal repeat of adeno-associated virus serotype 2 inverted
   1519..1671    +  enhancer       CMV enhancer (fragment): human cytomegalovirus immediate early enhancer
   1670..1690    +  enhancer       CMV enhancer (fragment): human cytomegalovirus immediate early enhancer; contains an 18-bp deletion relative to the standard CMV enhancer
   1691..1888    +  promoter       CMV promoter: human cytomegalovirus (CMV) immediate early promoter
   1935..2654    +  CDS            EGFP: the original enhanced GFP (Yang et al., 1996) mammalian codon-optimized
   2667..2801    -  polyA_signal   SV40 poly(A) signal: SV40 polyadenylation signal
   3356..3488    +  repeat_region  AAV2 ITR (fragment): inverted terminal repeat of adeno-associated virus serotype 2 inverted
   3483..3552    +  CDS            lacZα (fragment): LacZα fragment of β-galactosidase; lacZ fragment
   3563..3868    +  CDS            M13 gene IV (fragment) (sequence partly withheld): pIV; IV; phage assembly
   3856..4284    +  rep_origin     f1 ori (sequence partly withheld): f1 bacteriophage origin of replication; arrow indicates direction of (+) strand synthesis
   4374..4777    +  CDS            M13 gene II (fragment) (sequence partly withheld): pII; II; replication
   4785..4884    -  misc_feature   bom (fragment): basis of mobility region from pBR322
   4986..5021    -  CDS            rop (fragment): Rop protein, which maintains plasmids at low copy number; rop
   5116..5220    +  promoter       AmpR promoter: bla
   5221..6081    +  CDS            AmpR: β-lactamase; bla; confers resistance to ampicillin, carbenicillin, and related antibiotics
