[The description below was written by a language model from this plasmid's Addgene catalogue record and pLannotate feature annotations shown in this document.]
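Description:
pCMVp_eGFP is a 6,175 bp homology-directed repair donor plasmid built on the pAAV-GFP backbone and catalogued as a mammalian expression, AAV and CRISPR vector. Its stated purpose is targeted gene knock-in at the non-human primate immunoglobulin heavy chain (IGH) locus with constitutive GFP expression. In bacteria it is maintained through a ColE1/pUC-type origin and selected with ampicillin via the bla gene and its native promoter. An f1 phage origin, with flanking M13 gene fragments, and short remnants of lacI, lacZα, bom and rop are carried over from the backbone. The record lists the plasmid as low copy even though the origin is annotated as a high-copy type. It also names a recombination-deficient growth strain, which is consistent with the need to keep the repeat-rich ITRs intact.

The payload lies between two AAV2 inverted terminal repeats, the elements that permit packaging of the intervening DNA into recombinant AAV. Within this region, the CMV immediate early enhancer and promoter drive mammalian codon-optimized EGFP, followed by an SV40 polyadenylation signal that is annotated on the reverse strand. Roughly 500 bp stretches between each ITR and the expression cassette carry no annotation. Given the stated purpose, these probably hold the IGH homology arms that direct integration after nuclease cleavage, but the feature table does not identify them, and no guide RNA or nuclease is encoded on the plasmid. The associated work concerns non-viral knock-in in primate hematopoietic stem and progenitor cells, where this construct would serve as a fluorescent reporter donor for assessing integration and expression at the IGH locus.
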