Addgene plasmid #241002: pCMVp_eGFP
Purpose: For targeted gene knock-in at NHP IGH locus and constitutive expression of GFP
Depositing lab: Jennifer Adair. Depositing organization: Fred Hutchinson Cancer Center. Publication: In vivo production of an anti-HIV antibody in mice by non-viral gene knock-in in primate hematopoietic stem and progenitor cells. Castelli JMP, Poljakov K, Jwa Y, Cunningham R, Cassidy ME, Gray MD, Sanchez Gaytan JN, Enstrom MR, Gastelum G, Wang Z, Linton JD, Rongvaux A, Taylor JJ, Adair JE. Mol Ther. 2026 Feb 2:S1525-0016(26)00081-X. doi: 10.1016/j.ymthe.2026.01.038. PubMed 41635086.
Backbone
  Vector backbone: pAAV-GFP
  Backbone manufacturer: Addgene
  Backbone size w/o insert (bp): 3925
  Total vector size (bp): 6175
  Vector type: Mammalian Expression, AAV, CRISPR
Growth in bacteria
  Bacterial resistance: Ampicillin, 100 μg/mL
  Growth temperature: 37°C
  Growth strain: NEB Stable
  Copy number: Low Copy
Gene/Insert
  Gene/Insert name: eGFP
  Species: Synthetic
  Insert size (bp): 2250
  Entrez Gene: eGFP (a.k.a. pPRS3a_01)
  Promoter: CMV
  Cloning method: Gibson Cloning
  Sequencing primers: 5′ GATGGACATTCTGCCATTGTGAT; 3′ CTGTGCTAGTATTTCTTAGCTAA
Terms and licenses: Academic/Nonprofit Terms; Industry Terms: Not Available to Industry
Depositor comments: Please visit https://doi.org/10.1101/2025.05.02.651933 for bioRxiv preprint.
How to cite: pCMVp_eGFP was a gift from Jennifer Adair (Addgene plasmid # 241002 ; http://n2t.net/addgene:241002 ; RRID:Addgene_241002)
